Addgene plasmid #22485: eNOS S1179A
Depositing lab: William Sessa. Depositing organization: Yale University. Publication: Regulation of endothelium-derived nitric oxide production by the protein kinase Akt. Fulton D, Gratton JP, McCabe TJ, Fontana J, Fujio Y, Walsh K, Franke TF, Papapetropoulos A, Sessa WC. Nature. 1999 Jun 10. 399(6736):597-601. 10.1038/21218 PubMed 10376602.
Backbone
  Vector backbone: pcDNA3
  Backbone size w/o insert (bp): 5400
  Vector type: Mammalian Expression
Growth in bacteria
  Bacterial resistance: Ampicillin, 100 μg/mL
  Growth temperature: 37°C
  Growth strain: DH5alpha
  Copy number: High Copy
Gene/Insert
  Gene/Insert name: eNOS S1179A
  Insert size (bp): 4000
  Cloning method: Restriction Enzyme; 5′ cloning site Hind III (not destroyed); 3′ cloning site XbaI (not destroyed)
  Sequencing primers: 5′ T7
Terms and licenses: Academic/Nonprofit Terms; Industry Terms: Not Available to Industry
How to cite: eNOS S1179A was a gift from William Sessa (Addgene plasmid # 22485 ; http://n2t.net/addgene:22485 ; RRID:Addgene_22485)
