[The description below was written by a language model from this plasmid's Addgene catalogue record.]
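Description:
eNOS S1179A is a mammalian expression plasmid built on the pcDNA3 backbone (about 5.4 kb without insert) carrying an insert of roughly 4 kb that encodes endothelial nitric oxide synthase with a serine-to-alanine substitution at position 1179. The insert was placed between the HindIII and XbaI sites of the polylinker, both of which remain intact, so the coding region can be excised or transferred by restriction digestion. The plasmid is maintained in E. coli as a high-copy construct under ampicillin selection. The record does not list individual features. As a standard vector, pcDNA3 normally drives inserts from the CMV immediate-early promoter with a downstream polyadenylation signal, has a T7 promoter upstream of the cloning site (consistent with T7 being listed as the 5′ sequencing primer), and carries a neomycin resistance cassette for selection in mammalian cells. The species of origin of the eNOS cDNA is not stated, and no epitope tags or fusion partners are recorded.

Replacing a serine with alanine removes the hydroxyl group needed for phosphorylation, so this mutant serves as a non-phosphorylatable version of the enzyme at residue 1179. The associated publication concerns regulation of endothelium-derived nitric oxide production by the protein kinase Akt, which fits use of this construct in transfection experiments testing whether phosphorylation at this site is needed for kinase-dependent activation of eNOS. Such experiments would typically compare it with wild-type enzyme or other variants at the same site.
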