>Addgene plasmid #22485 | eNOS S1179A | addgene partial sequence | sequence record 28467 | 22485 with SP6
GGGCTGCAGGAATTCGGCACGAGCACTGGCTTAGGCATCTTAGTAGGTCTCCTAACTTCTGGTCCAGTCT
CTTATGGTAAATCTTCAATAATAAATATTTGAATGATTTAGAGATCAGGTTTCAAGATAAGATACTTCCG
GAGAGAGGCGAGGGGAATCTAAAATTCACCTAAACACCAAAGGGCTGACTGTAGGCTCTGGAATACCGCT
GCTGGGAGGGGTCTTCCAGATGGACTTAGGGTGGGGAAACAGACCTAGAGATGAGAGGATGAGATAGTAC
AGGGAATCCAACAGTCTCTGGGAAGTCACCTTGGGAGGGGAGGGAGAGGTGGCCGGTCCCGGTAAAGGCC
AACAGGACAGCGGTAGAGCCATAGTGGAATGACAGCCCCTCTCTCCGGGAACTGCAGTGGGAAGCAAGAG
GGGTCTCAGGGGCCGGGGGTGTCTGGGCCGGGCGGGTCGAAGGCCCAGGGCACCGCGCCCCGCAGATGCC
GCTCCTGCAGGGAAAAAGCTTGGGTACGTATACGGCTTGTCACCTCCTGGGTGCGCAGCGTGAGGCCGAA
AATGTCCTCGTGATAGCGTTGCTGATCCCGCAGCACGCCGATGACGTCGCCCGCCTCGTCCAGCTCCATG
TCGCCCTCTGTCGCCAAGATGCGCTGCACCGTCTGCAGGACGCTGGTTGCCATAGTGACATCGCCGCAGA
CAAACATGTGGCCCCGCTCGAGGCACAGCACGCGGTGCACCTCGGCAGCCAGCTCGGGTTCTCA
